>Addgene plasmid #208556 | pKLV2-U6gRNA5(BCL11B-E2(25))-PGKpuro2ABFP-W | addgene full sequence | sequence record 419630 | Addgene NGS Result
ACGACCCCCGCCCATTGACGTCAATAATGACGTATGTTCCCATAGTAACGCCAATAGGGACTTTCCATTG
ACGTCAATGGGTGGAGTATTTACGGTAAACTGCCCACTTGGCAGTACATCAAGTGTATCATATGCCAAGT
ACGCCCCCTATTGACGTCAATGACGGTAAATGGCCCGCCTGGCATTATGCCCAGTACATGACCTTATGGG
ACTTTCCTACTTGGCAGTACATCTACGTATTAGTCATCGCTATTACCATGGTGATGCGGTTTTGGCAGTA
CATCAATGGGCGTGGATAGCGGTTTGACTCACGGGGATTTCCAAGTCTCCACCCCATTGACGTCAATGGG
AGTTTGTTTTGGCACCAAAATCAACGGGACTTTCCAAAATGTCGTAACAACTCCGCCCCATTGACGCAAA
TGGGCGGTAGGCGTGTACGGTGGGAGGTCTATATAAGCAGCGCGTTTTGCCTGTACTGGGTCTCTCTGGT
TAGACCAGATCTGAGCCTGGGAGCTCTCTGGCTAACTAGGGAACCCACTGCTTAAGCCTCAATAAAGCTT
GCCTTGAGTGCTTCAAGTAGTGTGTGCCCGTCTGTTGTGTGACTCTGGTAACTAGAGATCCCTCAGACCC
TTTTAGTCAGTGTGGAAAATCTCTAGCAGTGGCGCCCGAACAGGGACTTGAAAGCGAAAGGGAAACCAGA
GGAGCTCTCTCGACGCAGGACTCGGCTTGCTGAAGCGCGCACGGCAAGAGGCGAGGGGCGGCGACTGGTG
AGTACGCCAAAAATTTTGACTAGCGGAGGCTAGAAGGAGAGAGATGGGTGCGAGAGCGTCAGTATTAAGC
GGGGGAGAATTAGATCGCGATGGGAAAAAATTCGGTTAAGGCCAGGGGGAAAGAAAAAATATAAATTAAA
ACATATAGTATGGGCAAGCAGGGAGCTAGAACGATTCGCAGTTAATCCTGGCCTGTTAGAAACATCAGAA
GGCTGTAGACAAATACTGGGACAGCTACAACCATCCCTTCAGACAGGATCAGAAGAACTTAGATCATTAT
ATAATACAGTAGCAACCCTCTATTGTGTGCATCAAAGGATAGAGATAAAAGACACCAAGGAAGCTTTAGA
CAAGATAGAGGAAGAGCAAAACAAAAGTAAGACCACCGCACAGCAAGCGGCCGGCCGCGCTGATCTTCAG
ACCTGGAGGAGGAGATATGAGGGACAATTGGAGAAGTGAATTATATAAATATAAAGTAGTAAAAATTGAA
CCATTAGGAGTAGCACCCACCAAGGCAAAGAGAAGAGTGGTGCAGAGAGAAAAAAGAGCAGTGGGAATAG
GAGCTTTGTTCCTTGGGTTCTTGGGAGCAGCAGGAAGCACTATGGGCGCAGCGTCAATGACGCTGACGGT
ACAGGCCAGACAATTATTGTCTGGTATAGTGCAGCAGCAGAACAATTTGCTGAGGGCTATTGAGGCGCAA
CAGCATCTGTTGCAACTCACAGTCTGGGGCATCAAGCAGCTCCAGGCAAGAATCCTGGCTGTGGAAAGAT
ACCTAAAGGATCAACAGCTCCTGGGGATTTGGGGTTGCTCTGGAAAACTCATTTGCACCACTGCTGTGCC
TTGGAATGCTAGTTGGAGTAATAAATCTCTGGAACAGATTTGGAATCACACGACCTGGATGGAGTGGGAC
AGAGAAATTAACAATTACACAAGCTTAATACACTCCTTAATTGAAGAATCGCAAAACCAGCAAGAAAAGA
ATGAACAAGAATTATTGGAATTAGATAAATGGGCAAGTTTGTGGAATTGGTTTAACATAACAAATTGGCT
GTGGTATATAAAATTATTCATAATGATAGTAGGAGGCTTGGTAGGTTTAAGAATAGTTTTTGCTGTACTT
TCTATAGTGAATAGAGTTAGGCAGGGATATTCACCATTATCGTTTCAGACCCACCTCCCAACCCCGAGGG
GACCCGACAGGCCCGAAGGAATAGAAGAAGAAGGTGGAGAGAGAGACAGAGACAGATCCATTCGATTAGT
GAACGGATCGGCACTGCGTGCGCCAATTCTGCAGACAAATGGCAGTATTCATCCACAATTTTAAAAGAAA
AGGGGGGATTGGGGGGTACAGTGCAGGGGAAAGAATAGTAGACATAATAGCAACAGACATACAAACTAAA
GAATTACAAAAACAAATTACAAAAATTCAAAATTTTCGGGTTTATTACAGGGACAGCAGAGATCCAGTTT
GGTTAGTACCGGGCCCTACGCGTCCAAGGTCGGGCAGGAAGAGGGCCTATTTCCCATGATTCCTTCATAT
TTGCATATACGATACAAGGCTGTTAGAGAGATAATTAGAATTAATTTGACTGTAAACACAAAGATATTAG
TACAAAATACGTGACGTAGAAAGTAATAATTTCTTGGGTAGTTTGCAGTTTTAAAATTATGTTTTAAAAT
GGACTATCATATGCTTACCGTAACTTGAAAGTATTTCGATTTCTTGGCTTTATATATCTTGTGGAAAGGA
CGAAACACCGAAACCACGCTGGGGCCACCGTTTAAGAGCTATGCTGGAAACAGCATAGCAAGTTTAAATA
AGGCTAGTCCGTTATCAACTTGAAAAAGTGGCACCGAGTCGGTGCTTTTTTTGGATCCAATTCTACCGGG
TAGGGGAGGCGCTTTTCCCAAGGCAGTCTGGAGCATGCGCTTTAGCAGCCCCGCTGGGCACTTGGCGCTA
CACAAGTGGCCTCTGGCCTCGCACACATTCCACATCCACCGGTAGGCGCCAACCGGCTCCGTTCTTTGGT
GGCCCCTTCGCGCCACCTTCTACTCCTCCCCTAGTCAGGAAGTTCCCCCCCGCCCCGCAGCTCGCGTCGT
GCAGGACGTGACAAATGGAAGTAGCACGTCTCACTAGTCTCGTGCAGATGGACAGCACCGCTGAGCAATG
GAAGCGGGTAGGCCTTTGGGGCAGCGGCCAATAGCAGCTTTGCTCCTTCGCTTTCTGGGCTCAGAGGCTG
GGAAGGGGTGGGTCCGGGGGCGGGCTCAGGGGCGGGCTCAGGGGCGGGGCGGGCGCCCGAAGGTCCTCCG
GAGGCCCGGCATTCTGCACGCTTCAAAAGCGCACGTCTGCCGCGCTGTTCTCCTCTTCCTCATCTCCGGG
CCTTTCGACCTGCATCCATCTAGATCTCGAGCAGCTGAAGCTTACCATGACCGAGTACAAGCCCACGGTG
CGCCTCGCCACCCGCGACGACGTCCCCAGGGCCGTACGCACCCTCGCCGCCGCGTTCGCCGACTACCCCG
CCACGCGCCACACCGTCGATCCGGACCGCCACATCGAGCGGGTCACCGAGCTGCAAGAACTCTTCCTCAC
GCGCGTCGGGCTCGACATCGGCAAGGTGTGGGTCGCGGACGACGGCGCCGCGGTGGCGGTCTGGACCACG
CCGGAGAGCGTCGAAGCGGGGGCGGTGTTCGCCGAGATCGGCCCGCGCATGGCCGAGTTGAGCGGTTCCC
GGCTGGCCGCGCAGCAACAGATGGAAGGCCTCCTGGCGCCGCACCGGCCCAAGGAGCCCGCGTGGTTCCT
GGCCACCGTCGGCGTCTCGCCCGACCACCAGGGCAAGGGTCTGGGCAGCGCCGTCGTGCTCCCCGGAGTG
GAGGCGGCCGAGCGCGCCGGGGTGCCCGCCTTCCTGGAGACCTCCGCGCCCCGCAACCTCCCCTTCTACG
AGCGGCTCGGCTTCACCGTCACCGCCGACGTCGAGGTGCCCGAAGGACCGCGCACCTGGTGCATGACCCG
CAAGCCCGGTGCCGGCGGCGGGTCCGGAGGAGAGGGCAGAGGAAGTCTCCTAACATGCGGTGACGTGGAG
GAGAATCCTGGCCCAATGAGCGAGCTGATTAAGGAGAACATGCACATGAAGCTGTACATGGAGGGCACCG
TGGACAACCATCACTTCAAGTGCACATCCGAGGGCGAAGGCAAGCCCTACGAGGGCACCCAGACCATGAG
AATCAAGGTGGTCGAGGGCGGCCCTCTCCCCTTCGCCTTCGACATCCTGGCTACTAGCTTCCTCTACGGC
AGCAAGACCTTCATCAACCACACCCAGGGCATCCCCGACTTCTTCAAGCAGTCCTTCCCTGAGGGCTTCA
CATGGGAGAGAGTCACCACATACGAGGACGGGGGCGTGCTGACCGCTACCCAGGACACCAGCCTCCAGGA
CGGCTGCCTCATCTACAACGTCAAGATCAGAGGGGTGAACTTCACATCCAACGGCCCTGTGATGCAGAAG
AAAACACTCGGCTGGGAGGCCTTCACCGAGACGCTGTACCCCGCTGACGGCGGCCTGGAAGGCAGAAACG
ACATGGCCCTGAAGCTCGTGGGCGGGAGCCATCTGATCGCAAACATCAAGACCACATATAGATCCAAGAA
ACCCGCTAAGAACCTCAAGATGCCTGGCGTCTACTATGTGGACTACAGACTGGAAAGAATCAAGGAGGCC
AACAACGAGACCTACGTCGAGCAGCACGAGGTGGCAGTGGCCAGATACTGCGACCTCCCTAGCAAACTGG
GGCACAAGCTTAATTGAGCGGCCGCTCAACCTCTGGATTACAAAATTTGTGAAAGATTGACTGGTATTCT
TAACTATGTTGCTCCTTTTACGCTATGTGGATACGCTGCTTTAATGCCTTTGTATCATGCTATTGCTTCC
CGTATGGCTTTCATTTTCTCCTCCTTGTATAAATCCTGGTTGCTGTCTCTTTATGAGGAGTTGTGGCCCG
TTGTCAGGCAACGTGGCGTGGTGTGCACTGTGTTTGCTGACGCAACCCCCACTGGTTGGGGCATTGCCAC
CACCTGTCAGCTCCTTTCCGGGACTTTCGCTTTCCCCCTCCCTATTGCCACGGCGGAACTCATCGCCGCC
TGCCTTGCCCGCTGCTGGACAGGGGCTCGGCTGTTGGGCACTGACAATTCCGTGGTGTTGTCGGGGAAAT
CATCGTCCTTTCCTTGGCTGCTCGCCTGTGTTGCCACCTGGATTCTGCGCGGGACGTCCTTCTGCTACGT
CCCTTCGGCCCTCAATCCAGCGGACCTTCCTTCCCGCGGCCTGCTGCCGGCTCTGCGGCCTCTTCCGCGT
CTACGCCTTCGCCCTCAGACGAGTCGGATCTCCCTTTGGGCCGCCTCCCCGCAGGTACCTTTAAGACCAA
TGACTTACAAGGCAGCTGTAGATCTTAGCCACTTTTTAAAAGAAAAGGGGGGACTGGAAGGGCTAATTCA
CTCCCAAAGAAGTCAAGATCTGCTTTTTGCCTGTACTGGGTCTCTCTGGTTAGACCAGAGTCTCTCTGGT
TAGACCAGATCTGAGCCTGGGAGCTCTCTGGCTAACTAGGGAACCCACTGCTTAAGCCTCAATAAAGCTT
GCCTTGAGTGCTTCAAGTAGTGTGTGCCCGTCTGTTGTGTGACTCTGGTAACTAGAGATCCCTCAGACCC
TTTTAGTCAGTGTGGAAAATCTCTAGCAGTTTAAACCCGCTGATCAGCCTCGACTGTGCCTTCTAGTTGC
CAGCCATCTGTTGTTTGCCCCTCCCCCGTGCCTTCCTTGACCCTGGAAGGTGCCACTCCCACTGTCCTTT
CCTAATAAAATGAGGAAATTGCATCGCATTGTCTGAGTAGGTGTCATTCTATTCTGGGGGGTGGGGTGGG
GCAGGACAGCAAGGGGGAGGATTGGGAAGTCAATAGCAGGCATGCTGGGGATGCGGTGGGCTCTATGGGC
GGCCGTTAATTAAGCTTTTGTTCCCTTTAGTGAGGGTTAATTGCGCGCTTGGCGTAATCATGGTCATAGC
TGTTTCCTGTGTGAAATTGTTATCCGCTCACAATTCCACACAACATACGAGCCGGGAGCATAAAGTGTAA
AGCCTGGGGTGCCTAATGAGTGAGCTAACTCACATTAATTGCGTTGCGCTCACTGCCCGCTTTCCAGTCG
GGAAACCTGTCGTGCCAGCTGCATTAATGAATCGGCCAACGCGCGGGGAGAGGCGGTTTGCGTATTGGGC
GCTCTTCCGCTTCCTCGCTCACTGACTCGCTGCGCTCGGTCGTTCGGCTGCGGCGAGCGGTATCAGCTCA
CTCAAAGGCGGTAATACGGTTATCCACAGAATCAGGGGATAACGCAGGAAAGAACATGTGAGCAAAAGGC
CAGCAAAAGGCCAGGAACCGTAAAAAGGCCGCGTTGCTGGCGTTTTTCCATAGGCTCCGCCCCCCTGACG
AGCATCACAAAAATCGACGCTCAAGTCAGAGGTGGCGAAACCCGACAGGACTATAAAGATACCAGGCGTT
TCCCCCTGGAAGCTCCCTCGTGCGCTCTCCTGTTCCGACCCTGCCGCTTACCGGATACCTGTCCGCCTTT
CTCCCTTCGGGAAGCGTGGCGCTTTCTCATAGCTCACGCTGTAGGTATCTCAGTTCGGTGTAGGTCGTTC
GCTCCAAGCTGGGCTGTGTGCACGAACCCCCCGTTCAGCCCGACCGCTGCGCCTTATCCGGTAACTATCG
TCTTGAGTCCAACCCGGTAAGACACGACTTATCGCCACTGGCAGCAGCCACTGGTAACAGGATTAGCAGA
GCGAGGTATGTAGGCGGTGCTACAGAGTTCTTGAAGTGGTGGCCTAACTACGGCTACACTAGAAGAACAG
TATTTGGTATCTGCGCTCTGCTGAAGCCAGTTACCTTCGGAAAAAGAGTTGGTAGCTCTTGATCCGGCAA
ACAAACCACCGCTGGTAGCGGTGGTTTTTTTGTTTGCAAGCAGCAGATTACGCGCAGAAAAAAAGGATCT
CAAGAAGATCCTTTGATCTTTTCTACGGGGTCTGACGCTCAGTGGAACGAAAACTCACGTTAAGGGATTT
TGGTCATGAGATTATCAAAAAGGATCTTCACCTAGATCCTTTTAAATTAAAAATGAAGTTTTAAATCAAT
CTAAAGTATATATGAGTAAACTTGGTCTGACAGTTACCAATGCTTAATCAGTGAGGCACCTATCTCAGCG
ATCTGTCTATTTCGTTCATCCATAGTTGCCTGACTCCCCGTCGTGTAGATAACTACGATACGGGAGGGCT
TACCATCTGGCCCCAGTGCTGCAATGATACCGCGAGACCCACGCTCACCGGCTCCAGATTTATCAGCAAT
AAACCAGCCAGCCGGAAGGGCCGAGCGCAGAAGTGGTCCTGCAACTTTATCCGCCTCCATCCAGTCTATT
AATTGTTGCCGGGAAGCTAGAGTAAGTAGTTCGCCAGTTAATAGTTTGCGCAACGTTGTTGCCATTGCTA
CAGGCATCGTGGTGTCACGCTCGTCGTTTGGTATGGCTTCATTCAGCTCCGGTTCCCAACGATCAAGGCG
AGTTACATGATCCCCCATGTTGTGCAAAAAAGCGGTTAGCTCCTTCGGTCCTCCGATCGTTGTCAGAAGT
AAGTTGGCCGCAGTGTTATCACTCATGGTTATGGCAGCACTGCATAATTCTCTTACTGTCATGCCATCCG
TAAGATGCTTTTCTGTGACTGGTGAGTACTCAACCAAGTCATTCTGAGAATAGTGTATGCGGCGACCGAG
TTGCTCTTGCCCGGCGTCAATACGGGATAATACCGCGCCACATAGCAGAACTTTAAAAGTGCTCATCATT
GGAAAACGTTCTTCGGGGCGAAAACTCTCAAGGATCTTACCGCTGTTGAGATCCAGTTCGATGTAACCCA
CTCGTGCACCCAACTGATCTTCAGCATCTTTTACTTTCACCAGCGTTTCTGGGTGAGCAAAAACAGGAAG
GCAAAATGCCGCAAAAAAGGGAATAAGGGCGACACGGAAATGTTGAATACTCATACTCTTCCTTTTTCAA
TATTATTGAAGCATTTATCAGGGTTATTGTCTCATGAGCGGATACATATTTGAATGTATTTAGAAAAATA
AACAAATAGGGGTTCCGCGCACATTTCCCCGAAAAGTGCCACCTAAATTGTAAGCGTTAATATTTTGTTA
AAATTCGCGTTAAATTTTTGTTAAATCAGCTCATTTTTTAACCAATAGGCCGAAATCGGCAAAATCCCTT
ATAAATCAAAAGAATAGACCGAGATAGGGT
[37 nt withheld, positions 8081-8117]
AAAGAACGTGGACTCCAACGTCAAAGG
[49 nt withheld, positions 8145-8193]
T
[91 nt withheld, positions 8195-8285]
G
[124 nt withheld, positions 8287-8410]
CCCATTCGCCATTCAGGCTGCGCAACTGTTGGGAAGGGCGATCGGTGCGGGCCTCTTCGCTATTACGCCA
GCTGGCGAAAGGGGGATGTGCTGCAAGGCGATTAAGTTGGGTAACGCCAGGGTTTTCCCAGTCACGACGT
TGTAAAACGACGGCCAGTGAGCGCGCGTAATACGACTCACTATAGGGCGAATTGACTAGTACATAACTTA
CGGTAAATGGCCCGCCTGGCTGACCGCCCA
Features (pLannotate 1.2.2; 28 found; start..end, strand, type, name):
    261..460     +  promoter       CMV promoter: human cytomegalovirus (CMV) immediate early promoter
    478..658     +  LTR            5' LTR (truncated): truncated 5' long terminal repeat (LTR) from HIV-1
    705..830     +  misc_feature   HIV-1 Ψ: packaging signal of human immunodeficiency virus type 1
    814..1152    +  CDS            HIV-1 gag (fragment): gag protein from human immunodeficiency virus 1; gag
   1329..1562    +  misc_feature   RRE: The Rev response element (RRE) of HIV-1 allows for Rev-dependent mRNA export from the nucleus to the cytoplasm.
   1939..2039    +  CDS            Rev (fragment): human immunodeficiency virus 1 (HIV-1) Rev protein; rev; enhances nuclear export of unspliced and incompletely spliced viral mRNAs
   2089..2206    +  misc_feature   cPPT/CTS: central polypurine tract and central termination sequence of HIV-1
   2281..2521    +  promoter       U6 promoter: RNA polymerase III promoter for human U6 snRNA
   2568..2635    +  misc_RNA       tracrRNA (fragment): trans-activating CRISPR RNA for the Streptococcus pyogenes CRISPR/Cas9 system
   2658..3157    +  promoter       PGK promoter: mouse phosphoglycerate kinase 1 promoter
   3197..3793    +  CDS            PuroR (fragment): puromycin N-acetyltransferase; pac from Streptomyces; confers resistance to puromycin
   3866..4564    +  CDS            TagBFP: TagBFP is a basic (constitutively fluorescent) blue fluorescent protein published in 2008, derived from Entacmaea quadricolor. It is reported to be a very rapidly-maturing monomer with very low acid sensitivity.
   4576..5162    +  misc_feature   WPRE: woodchuck hepatitis virus posttranscriptional regulatory element
   5156..5302    +  CDS            nef (fragment): NEF_HV1LA - Experimental evidence at protein level: Swiss-Prot protein existence level 1. Extracellular Nef protein targets CD4(+) T-lymphocytes for apoptosis by interacting with CXCR4 surface receptors. From Human immunodeficiency virus type 1 group M subtype B (isolate Lai) (HIV-1).
   5310..5488    +  LTR            5' LTR (truncated): truncated 5' long terminal repeat (LTR) from HIV-1
   5514..5625    +  polyA_signal   bGH poly(A) signal: bovine growth hormone polyadenylation signal
   5764..5782    -  promoter       T3 promoter: promoter for bacteriophage T3 RNA polymerase
   5827..5843    -  protein_bind   lac operator: The lac repressor binds to the lac operator to inhibit transcription in E. coli. This inhibition can be relieved by adding lactose or isopropyl-β-D-thiogalactopyranoside (IPTG). lac repressor encoded by lacI
   5851..5881    -  promoter       lac promoter: promoter for the E. coli lac operon
   5896..5917    -  protein_bind   CAP binding site: CAP binding activates transcription in the presence of cAMP. E. coli catabolite activator protein
   5930..6022    -  CDS            lacI (fragment): lac repressor; lacI; The lac repressor binds to the lac operator to inhibit transcription in E. coli. This inhibition can be relieved by adding lactose or isopropyl-β-D-thiogalactopyranoside (IPTG).
   6205..6793    -  rep_origin     ori: high-copy-number ColE1/pMB1/pBR322/pUC origin of replication
   6964..7824    -  CDS            AmpR: β-lactamase; bla; confers resistance to ampicillin, carbenicillin, and related antibiotics
   7825..7929    -  promoter       AmpR promoter: bla
   7982..8410    -  rep_origin     f1 ori (sequence partly withheld): f1 bacteriophage origin of replication; arrow indicates direction of (+) strand synthesis
   8415..8570    -  CDS            lacZα (fragment): LacZα fragment of β-galactosidase; lacZ fragment
   8578..8596    +  promoter       T7 promoter: promoter for bacteriophage T7 RNA polymerase
   8610..260     +  enhancer       CMV enhancer (across the origin): human cytomegalovirus immediate early enhancer
