[The description below was written by a language model from this plasmid's Addgene catalogue record and pLannotate feature annotations shown in this document.]
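Description:
pKLV2-U6gRNA5(BCL11B-E2(25))-PGKpuro2ABFP-W is an 8,650 bp HIV-1-based lentiviral transfer plasmid that expresses a single CRISPR guide RNA directed against a human BCL11B target designated "E2". It was made by inserting the guide oligonucleotides into the BbsI sites of the parental pKLV2-U6gRNA5(BbsI)-PGKpuro2ABFP-W backbone, destroying both sites. In bacteria it is maintained through a high-copy ColE1/pUC-type origin and selected with ampicillin via β-lactamase. An f1 origin and remnants of a lac/lacZα cloning region flanked by T3 and T7 promoters are carried over from the parent plasmid.

The viral genome is transcribed in packaging cells from a CMV enhancer/promoter fused to a truncated 5' LTR. It contains the Ψ packaging signal with a gag fragment, the RRE for Rev-dependent nuclear export, and the cPPT/CTS element. It ends in a truncated 3' LTR followed by a bovine growth hormone polyadenylation signal. Between these elements lie two expression units. A human U6 RNA polymerase III promoter drives the guide, which is fused to a Streptococcus pyogenes Cas9 scaffold (annotated as a tracrRNA fragment). A mouse PGK promoter drives puromycin N-acetyltransferase joined to TagBFP, which the plasmid name indicates is linked through a 2A peptide, so transduced cells can be both drug-selected and tracked by blue fluorescence. A WPRE downstream enhances transcript expression.

The plasmid does not encode Cas9, so the nuclease must be supplied separately, for example in Cas9-expressing cells. The associated study concerns BAF complex regulation of the oncogenic program in human T-cell acute lymphoblastic leukemia, consistent with use for targeting BCL11B in that setting.
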