Addgene plasmid #208556: pKLV2-U6gRNA5(BCL11B-E2(25))-PGKpuro2ABFP-W
Purpose: Lentiviral vector expressing gRNA targeting human BCL11B-E2
Depositing lab: Kosuke Yusa. Depositing organization: Kyoto University, Institute for Life and Medical Sciences. Publication: Canonical BAF complex regulates the oncogenic program in human T-cell acute lymphoblastic leukemia. Aoki K, Hyuga M, Tarumoto Y, Nishibuchi G, Ueda A, Ochi Y, Sugino S, Mikami T, Kobushi H, Kato I, Akahane K, Inukai T, Takaori-Kondo A, Takita J, Ogawa S, Yusa K. Blood. 2023 Nov 3:blood.2023020857. doi: 10.1182/blood.2023020857. PubMed 37922452.
Backbone
  Vector backbone: pKLV2-U6gRNA5(BbsI)-PGKpuro2ABFP-W
  Backbone manufacturer: addgene
  Backbone size w/o insert (bp): 8648
  Total vector size (bp): 8650
  Vector type: Lentiviral
  Selectable markers: Puromycin
Growth in bacteria
  Bacterial resistance: Ampicillin, 100 μg/mL
  Growth temperature: 37°C
  Growth strain: NEB Stable
  Copy number: Unknown
Gene/Insert
  Gene/Insert name: BCL11B-E2(25)
  gRNA/shRNA sequence: AAACCACGCTGGGGCCACC
  Species: H. sapiens (human)
  Entrez Gene: BCL11B (a.k.a. ATL1, ATL1-alpha, ATL1-beta, ATL1-delta, ATL1-gamma, CTIP-2, CTIP2, IDDFSTA, IMD49, RIT1, SMARCM2, ZNF856B, hRIT1-alpha)
  Cloning method: Restriction Enzyme; 5′ cloning site BbsI (destroyed during cloning); 3′ cloning site BbsI (destroyed during cloning)
  Sequencing primers: 5′ AGATAATTAGAATTAATTTGACTG
Terms and licenses: Academic/Nonprofit Terms; Industry Terms: Not Available to Industry
How to cite: pKLV2-U6gRNA5(BCL11B-E2(25))-PGKpuro2ABFP-W was a gift from Kosuke Yusa (Addgene plasmid # 208556 ; http://n2t.net/addgene:208556 ; RRID:Addgene_208556)
